Addgene plasmid #119647: pC0.281
Purpose: Level 0 Part. Insertion site
Depositing lab: Alistair McCormick. Depositing organization: University of Edinburgh. Publication: CyanoGate: A Modular Cloning Suite for Engineering Cyanobacteria Based on the Plant MoClo Syntax. Vasudevan R, Gale GAR, Schiavon AA, Puzorjov A, Malin J, Gillespie MD, Vavitsas K, Zulkower V, Wang B, Howe CJ, Lea-Smith DJ, McCormick AJ. Plant Physiol. 2019 May;180(1):39-55. doi: 10.1104/pp.18.01401. Epub 2019 Feb 28. PubMed 30819783.
Backbone
  Vector backbone: pICH41276
  Backbone size w/o insert (bp): 2247
  Vector type: Synthetic Biology
Growth in bacteria
  Bacterial resistance: Spectinomycin, 50 μg/mL
  Growth temperature: 37°C
  Growth strain: DH5alpha
  Copy number: High Copy
Gene/Insert
  Gene/Insert name: 7002 NS2 UP Flank
  Insert size (bp): 980
  Cloning method: Restriction Enzyme; 5′ cloning site BpiI (destroyed during cloning); 3′ cloning site BpiI (destroyed during cloning)
  Sequencing primers: 5′ ttgagtgagctgataccgct; 3′ GTCTCATGAGCGGATACATATTTGAATG
Terms and licenses: Academic/Nonprofit Terms; Industry Terms: Not Available to Industry
Depositor comments: Synechoccoccus sp. PCC 7002, downstream sequence for A0159. Please visit https://www.biorxiv.org/content/10.1101/426700v1 for bioRxiv preprint.
How to cite: pC0.281 was a gift from Alistair McCormick (Addgene plasmid # 119647 ; http://n2t.net/addgene:119647 ; RRID:Addgene_119647)
