[The description below was written by a language model from this plasmid's Addgene catalogue record and the feature table of its GenBank file.]
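Description:
pC0.281 is a Level 0 part plasmid from the CyanoGate modular cloning suite, a Golden Gate toolkit that extends the plant MoClo syntax to cyanobacteria. It is built on the pICH41276 Level 0 acceptor backbone and is a small, circular, high-copy E. coli plasmid of about 3.2 kb. Propagation relies on a ColE1/pMB1/pUC-type origin, and selection on the aadA aminoglycoside adenylyltransferase gene, which confers spectinomycin (and streptomycin) resistance. An AmpR (bla) promoter is annotated upstream of aadA. The remaining annotated features are standard sequencing primer sites.

The payload is a roughly 980 bp genomic fragment named "7002 NS2 UP Flank", taken from Synechococcus sp. PCC 7002. It is catalogued as an insertion-site part, representing the upstream homology arm for the neutral site 2 (NS2) locus. The depositor comment describes it as sequence downstream of A0159. The fragment was cloned through BpiI sites that were destroyed in the process, as is usual for MoClo Level 0 assembly. The insert is not annotated in the feature table, which covers only backbone elements, so its exact position and the flanking overhangs are not stated. The plasmid carries no promoter, coding sequence or reporter intended for expression in cyanobacteria.

In use, a flank part like this would be combined in higher-level Golden Gate assemblies with a matching downstream flank, a selection marker and expression cassettes. The result is an integrative vector that directs homologous recombination of the cargo into the NS2 locus of the PCC 7002 chromosome.
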