LOCUS       Exported 3233 bp ds-DNA circular SYN 13-MAY-2021
DEFINITION  Level 0 Part. Insertion site.
ACCESSION   .
VERSION     .
KEYWORDS    pC0.281
SOURCE      synthetic DNA construct
  ORGANISM  synthetic DNA construct
REFERENCE   1 (bases 1 to 3233)
  AUTHORS   Vasudevan R, Gale GAR, Schiavon AA, Puzorjov A, Malin J, Gillespie
            MD, Vavitsas K, Zulkower V, Wang B, Howe CJ, Lea-Smith DJ, McCormick
            AJ
  TITLE     CyanoGate: A Modular Cloning Suite for Engineering Cyanobacteria
            Based on the Plant MoClo Syntax.
  JOURNAL   Plant Physiol. 2019 May;180(1):39-55. doi: 10.1104/pp.18.01401. Epub
            2019 Feb 28.
  PUBMED    30819783
REFERENCE   2 (bases 1 to 3233)
  AUTHORS   .
  TITLE     Direct Submission
  JOURNAL   Exported May 13, 2021 from SnapGene Server 1.1.58
            http://www.snapgene.com
FEATURES             Location/Qualifiers
     source          1..3233
                     /organism="synthetic DNA construct"
                     /mol_type="other DNA"
     primer_bind     complement(36..54)
                     /label=pBRforEco
                     /note="pBR322 vectors, upsteam of EcoRI site, forward
                     primer"
     promoter        122..226
                     /gene="bla"
                     /label=AmpR promoter
     CDS             448..1239
                     /codon_start=1
                     /gene="aadA"
                     /product="aminoglycoside adenylyltransferase (Murphy,
                     1985)"
                     /label=SmR
                     /note="confers resistance to spectinomycin and
                     streptomycin"
                     /translation="MREAVIAEVSTQLSEVVGVIERHLEPTLLAVHLYGSAVDGGLKPH
                     SDIDLLVTVTVRLDETTRRALINDLLETSASPGESEILRAVEVTIVVHDDIIPWRYPAK
                     RELQFGEWQRNDILAGIFEPATIDIDLAILLTKAREHSVALVGPAAEELFDPVPEQDLF
                     EALNETLTLWNSPPDWAGDERNVVLTLSRIWYSAVTGKIAPKDVAADWAMERLPAQYQP
                     VILEARQAYLGQEEDRLASRADQLEEFVHYVKGEITKVVGK"
     rep_origin      1410..1998
                     /direction=RIGHT
                     /label=ori
                     /note="high-copy-number ColE1/pMB1/pBR322/pUC origin of
                     replication"
     primer_bind     1899..1918
                     /label=pBR322ori-F
                     /note="pBR322 origin, forward primer"
     primer_bind     2152..2169
                     /label=L4440
                     /note="L4440 vector, forward primer"
ORIGIN
        1 tgagaccacg aagtggctct tcagtggacg aaagggcctc gtgatacgcc tatttttata
       61 ggttaatgtc atgataataa tggtttctta gacgtcaggt ggcacttttc ggggaaatgt
      121 gcgcggaacc cctatttgtt tatttttcta aatacattca aatatgtatc cgctcatgag
      181 acaataaccc tgataaatgc ttcaataata ttgaaaaagg aagagtatgc gctcacgcaa
      241 ctggtccaga accttgaccg aacgcagcgg tggtaacggc gcagtggcgg ttttcatggc
      301 ttgttatgac tgtttttttt tggggtacag tctatgcctc gggcatccaa gcagcaagcg
      361 cgttacgccg tgggtcgatg tttgatgtta tggagcagca acgatgttac gcagcagggc
      421 agtcgcccta aaacaaagtt aaacatcatg agggaagcgg tgatcgccga agtatcgact
      481 caactatcag aggtagttgg cgtcatcgag cgccatctcg aaccgacgtt gctggccgta
      541 catttgtacg gctccgcagt ggatggcggc ctgaagccac acagcgatat tgatttgctg
      601 gttacggtga ccgtaaggct tgatgaaaca acgcggcgag ctttgatcaa cgaccttttg
      661 gaaacttcgg cttcccctgg agagagcgag attctccgcg ctgtagaagt caccattgtt
      721 gtgcacgacg acatcattcc gtggcgttat ccagctaagc gcgaactgca atttggagaa
      781 tggcagcgca atgacattct tgcaggtatc ttcgagccag ccacgatcga cattgatctg
      841 gctatcttgc tgacaaaagc aagagaacat agcgttgcct tggtaggtcc agcggcggag
      901 gaactctttg atccggttcc tgaacaggat ctatttgagg cgctaaatga aaccttaacg
      961 ctatggaact cgccgcccga ctgggctggc gatgagcgaa atgtagtgct tacgttgtcc
     1021 cgcatttggt acagcgcagt aaccggcaaa atcgcgccga aggatgtcgc tgccgactgg
     1081 gcaatggagc gcctgccggc ccagtatcag cccgtcatac ttgaagctag acaggcttat
     1141 cttggacaag aagaagatcg cttggcctcg cgcgcagatc agttggaaga atttgtccat
     1201 tacgtaaaag gcgagatcac caaggtagtc ggcaaataac tgtcagacca agtttactca
     1261 tatatacttt agattgattt aaaacttcat ttttaattta aaaggatcta ggtgaagatc
     1321 ctttttgata atctcatgac caaaatccct taacgtgagt tttcgttcca ctgagcgtca
     1381 gaccccgtag aaaagatcaa aggatcttct tgagatcctt tttttctgcg cgtaatctgc
     1441 tgcttgcaaa caaaaaaacc accgctacca gcggtggttt gtttgccgga tcaagagcta
     1501 ccaactcttt ttccgaaggt aactggcttc agcagagcgc agataccaaa tactgttctt
     1561 ctagtgtagc cgtagttagg ccaccacttc aagaactctg tagcaccgcc tacatacctc
     1621 gctctgctaa tcctgttacc agtggctgct gccagtggcg ataagtcgtg tcttaccggg
     1681 ttggactcaa gacgatagtt accggataag gcgcagcggt cgggctgaac ggggggttcg
     1741 tgcacacagc ccagcttgga gcgaacgacc tacaccgaac tgagatacct acagcgtgag
     1801 ctatgagaaa gcgccacgct tcccgaaggg agaaaggcgg acaggtatcc ggtaagcggc
     1861 agggtcggaa caggagagcg cacgagggag cttccagggg gaaacgcctg gtatctttat
     1921 agtcctgtcg ggtttcgcca cctctgactt gagcgtcgat ttttgtgatg ctcgtcaggg
     1981 gggcggagcc tatggaaaaa cgccagcaac gcggcctttt tacggttcct ggccttttgc
     2041 tggccttttg ctcacatgtt ctttcctgcg ttatcccctg attctgtgga taaccgtatt
     2101 accgcctttg agtgagctga taccgctcgc cgcagccgaa cgaccgagcg cagcgagtca
     2161 gtgagcgagg aagcggaaga gcgcccaata cgcaaaccgc ctctccccgc gcgttggccg
     2221 attcattaat cactctgtgg tctcaggagg gccatcgttt tattaacggt gttctgcgcc
     2281 gggttagcga tcgcctccgg gctgaggaca gcctcaaata gatgccctct aggtcattat
     2341 tatcttaaga aactcgtccc taagccaaaa acaatactgg tgagcactaa taggagatgt
     2401 tcgggggcga tcgccacggt gacgccagtg ctattgagga tggcattcac accactaccg
     2461 agggcaatgc ctgcgaccag ggcaacaatc ccaatcagag cggctcgccc aaagcgttgt
     2521 tctttacggt agagcaaata aatattcgcg atcaatgcca cagtcaaaag agttgaggtg
     2581 agatccgttg cgaggaatat tccggcaatg gcgatcgccc cattgacacc gagggcagta
     2641 tatagagtgt tggtttctgg tgtatcccgt aaattgacca accactgggg cagttcggga
     2701 gacttcacca acggttgaga cgcctgcgcc ttcttctgag aagtttctgc aaagcgaatt
     2761 ttatccggaa catcgagggt gccctgttgt cgttgtctaa ggcggtccat aataatcgca
     2821 tcgtaggccg cttcgagttt gtccactacg gcgcgatcgc cttcgtattg ggcgcttagt
     2881 ttttgtttgg ctgcttggat ctcttcaaat gaagccgttt ttgcaagccc aagggtttcg
     2941 tagggatttt gttcgctcat tctcctcctc ctgtgagcat gccactgggt tattggaaca
     3001 tccttagatt cttaatgtaa cccaatcatc atacagttta ttattatgag cgttttccgg
     3061 tgcgctttcc atagagcaaa attttttctg gtgatgatag ccggggcgat cgcctcaaga
     3121 cttgcccaga ccagagagta tacatcccca tacttaacgc tagctgatca acggagtagg
     3181 tactcgaacc actcaggctc cctaaaccgc tgcaatgtac aaaatcttaa atg
//
