>Addgene plasmid #119647 | pC0.281 | depositor partial sequence | sequence record 226188 | 7002 NS2 UP Flank
GGCCATCGTTTTATTAACGGTGTTCTGCGCCGGGTTAGCGATCGCCTCCGGGCTGAGGACAGCCTCAAAT
AGATGCCCTCTAGGTCATTATTATCTTAAGAAACTCGTCCCTAAGCCAAAAACAATACTGGTGAGCACTA
ATAGGAGATGTTCGGGGGCGATCGCCACGGTGACGCCAGTGCTATTGAGGATGGCATTCACACCACTACC
GAGGGCAATGCCTGCGACCAGGGCAACAATCCCAATCAGAGCGGCTCGCCCAAAGCGTTGTTCTTTACGG
TAGAGCAAATAAATATTCGCGATCAATGCCACAGTCAAAAGAGTTGAGGTGAGATCCGTTGCGAGGAATA
TTCCGGCAATGGCGATCGCCCCATTGACACCGAGGGCAGTATATAGAGTGTTGGTTTCTGGTGTATCCCG
TAAATTGACCAACCACTGGGGCAGTTCGGGAGACTTCACCAACGGTTGAGACGCCTGCGCCTTCTTCTGA
GAAGTTTCTGCAAAGCGAATTTTATCCGGAACATCGAGGGTGCCCTGTTGTCGTTGTCTAAGGCGGTCCA
TAATAATCGCATCGTAGGCCGCTTCGAGTTTGTCCACTACGGCGCGATCGCCTTCGTATTGGGCGCTTAG
TTTTTGTTTGGCTGCTTGGATCTCTTCAAATGAAGCCGTTTTTGCAAGCCCAAGGGTTTCGTAGGGATTT
TGTTCGCTCATTCTCCTCCTCCTGTGAGCATGCCACTGGGTTATTGGAACATCCTTAGATTCTTAATGTA
ACCCAATCATCATACAGTTTATTATTATGAGCGTTTTCCGGTGCGCTTTCCATAGAGCAAAATTTTTTCT
GGTGATGATAGCCGGGGCGATCGCCTCAAGACTTGCCCAGACCAGAGAGTATACATCCCCATACTTAACG
CTAGCTGATCAACGGAGTAGGTACTCGAACCACTCAGGCTCCCTAAACCGCTGCAATGTACAAAATCTTA
